>Addgene plasmid #244699 | CL20_mEGFP_FOidr_147 | addgene full sequence | sequence record 488168 | Addgene NGS Result
CTGAGCCTGGGAGCTCTCTGGCTAACTAGGGAACCCACTGCTTAAGCCTCAATAAAGCTTCAGCTGCTCG
AGCTAGCAGATCTTTTTCCCTCTGCCAAAAATTATGGGGACATCATGAAGCCCCTTGAGCATCTGACTTC
TGGCTAATAAAGGAAATTTATTTTCATTGCAATAGTGTGTTGGAATTTTTTGTGTCTCTCACTCGGAAGG
ACATATGGGAGGGCAAATCATTTAAAACATCAGAATGAGTATTTGGTTTAGAGTTTGGCAACATATGCCC
ATATGCTGGCTGCCATGAACAAAGGTTGGCTATAAAGAGGTCATCAGTATATGAAACAGCCCCCTGCTGT
CCATTCCTTATTCCATAGAAAAGCCTTGACTTGAGGTTAGATTTTTTTTATATTTTGTTTTGTGTTATTT
TTTTCTTTAACATCCCTAAAATTTTCCTTACATGTTTTACTAGCCAGATTTTTCCTCCTCTCCTGACTAC
TCCCAGTCATAGCTGTCCCTCTTCTCTTATGGAGATCCCTCGACCTGCAGCCCAAGCTTGGCGTAATCAT
GGTCATAGCTGTTTCCTGTGTGAAATTGTTATCCGCTCACAATTCCACACAACATACGAGCCGGAAGCAT
AAAGTGTAAAGCCTGGGGTGCCTAATGAGTGAGCTAACTCACATTAATTGCGTTGCGCTCACTGCCCGCT
TTCCAGTCGGGAAACCTGTCGTGCCAGCGGATCCGCATCTCAATTAGTCAGCAACCATAGTCCCGCCCCT
AACTCCGCCCATCCCGCCCCTAACTCCGCCCAGTTCCGCCCATTCTCCGCCCCATGGCTGACTAATTTTT
TTTATTTATGCAGAGGCCGAGGCCGCCTCGGCCTCTGAGCTATTCCAGAAGTAGTGAGGAGGCTTTTTTG
GAGGCCTAGGCTTTTGCAAAAAGCTAACTTGTTTATTGCAGCTTATAATGGTTACAAATAAAGCAATAGC
ATCACAAATTTCACAAATAAAGCATTTTTTTCACTGCATTCTAGTTGTGGTTTGTCCAAACTCATCAATG
TATCTTATCATGTCTGGATCCGCTGCATTAATGAATCGGCCAACGCGCGGGGAGAGGCGGTTTGCGTATT
GGGCGCTCTTCCGCTTCCTCGCTCACTGACTCGCTGCGCTCGGTCGTTCGGCTGCGGCGAGCGGTATCAG
CTCACTCAAAGGCGGTAATACGGTTATCCACAGAATCAGGGGATAACGCAGGAAAGAACATGTGAGCAAA
AGGCCAGCAAAAGGCCAGGAACCGTAAAAAGGCCGCGTTGCTGGCGTTTTTCCATAGGCTCCGCCCCCCT
GACGAGCATCACAAAAATCGACGCTCAAGTCAGAGGTGGCGAAACCCGACAGGACTATAAAGATACCAGG
CGTTTCCCCCTGGAAGCTCCCTCGTGCGCTCTCCTGTTCCGACCCTGCCGCTTACCGGATACCTGTCCGC
CTTTCTCCCTTCGGGAAGCGTGGCGCTTTCTCATAGCTCACGCTGTAGGTATCTCAGTTCGGTGTAGGTC
GTTCGCTCCAAGCTGGGCTGTGTGCACGAACCCCCCGTTCAGCCCGACCGCTGCGCCTTATCCGGTAACT
ATCGTCTTGAGTCCAACCCGGTAAGACACGACTTATCGCCACTGGCAGCAGCCACTGGTAACAGGATTAG
CAGAGCGAGGTATGTAGGCGGTGCTACAGAGTTCTTGAAGTGGTGGCCTAACTACGGCTACACTAGAAGA
ACAGTATTTGGTATCTGCGCTCTGCTGAAGCCAGTTACCTTCGGAAAAAGAGTTGGTAGCTCTTGATCCG
GCAAACAAACCACCGCTGGTAGCGGTGGTTTTTTTGTTTGCAAGCAGCAGATTACGCGCAGAAAAAAAGG
ATCTCAAGAAGATCCTTTGATCTTTTCTACGGGGTCTGACGCTCAGTGGAACGAAAACTCACGTTAAGGG
ATTTTGGTCATGAGATTATCAAAAAGGATCTTCACCTAGATCCTTTTAAATTAAAAATGAAGTTTTAAAT
CAATCTAAAGTATATATGAGTAAACTTGGTCTGACAGTTACCAATGCTTAATCAGTGAGGCACCTATCTC
AGCGATCTGTCTATTTCGTTCATCCATAGTTGCCTGACTCCCCGTCGTGTAGATAACTACGATACGGGAG
GGCTTACCATCTGGCCCCAGTGCTGCAATGATACCGCGAGACCCACGCTCACCGGCTCCAGATTTATCAG
CAATAAACCAGCCAGCCGGAAGGGCCGAGCGCAGAAGTGGTCCTGCAACTTTATCCGCCTCCATCCAGTC
TATTAATTGTTGCCGGGAAGCTAGAGTAAGTAGTTCGCCAGTTAATAGTTTGCGCAACGTTGTTGCCATT
GCTACAGGCATCGTGGTGTCACGCTCGTCGTTTGGTATGGCTTCATTCAGCTCCGGTTCCCAACGATCAA
GGCGAGTTACATGATCCCCCATGTTGTGCAAAAAAGCGGTTAGCTCCTTCGGTCCTCCGATCGTTGTCAG
AAGTAAGTTGGCCGCAGTGTTATCACTCATGGTTATGGCAGCACTGCATAATTCTCTTACTGTCATGCCA
TCCGTAAGATGCTTTTCTGTGACTGGTGAGTACTCAACCAAGTCATTCTGAGAATAGTGTATGCGGCGAC
CGAGTTGCTCTTGCCCGGCGTCAATACGGGATAATACCGCGCCACATAGCAGAACTTTAAAAGTGCTCAT
CATTGGAAAACGTTCTTCGGGGCGAAAACTCTCAAGGATCTTACCGCTGTTGAGATCCAGTTCGATGTAA
CCCACTCGTGCACCCAACTGATCTTCAGCATCTTTTACTTTCACCAGCGTTTCTGGGTGAGCAAAAACAG
GAAGGCAAAATGCCGCAAAAAAGGGAATAAGGGCGACACGGAAATGTTGAATACTCATACTCTTCCTTTT
TCAATATTATTGAAGCATTTATCAGGGTTATTGTCTCATGAGCGGATACATATTTGAATGTATTTAGAAA
AATAAACAAATAGGGGTTCCGCGCACATTTCCCCGAAAAGTGCCACCTGGGTCGACATTGATTATTGACT
AGTTATTAATAGTAATCAATTACGGGGTCATTAGTTCATAGCCCATATATGGAGTTCCGCGTTACATAAC
TTACGGTAAATGGCCCGCCTGGCTGACCGCCCAACGACCCCCGCCCATTGACGTCAATAATGACGTATGT
TCCCATAGTAACGCCAATAGGGACTTTCCATTGACGTCAATGGGTGGAGTATTTACGGTAAACTGCCCAC
TTGGCAGTACATCAAGTGTATCATATGCCAAGTACGCCCCCTATTGACGTCAATGACGGTAAATGGCCCG
CCTGGCATTATGCCCAGTACATGACCTTATGGGACTTTCCTACTTGGCAGTACATCTACGTATTAGTCAT
CGCTATTACCATGGGAGGCGTGGCCTGGGCGGGACTGGGGAGTGGCGAGCCCTCAGATCCTGCATATAAG
CAGCTGCTTTTTGCCTGTACTGGGTCTCTCTGGTTAGACCAGATCTGAGCCTGGGAGCTCTCTGGCTAAC
TAGGGAACCCACTGCTTAAGCCTCAATAAAGCTTGCCTTGAGTGCTTCAAGTAGTGTGTGCCCGTCTGTT
GTGTGACTCTGGTAACTAGAGATCCCTCAGACCCTTTTAGTCAGTGTGGAAAATCTCTAGCAGTGGCGCC
CGAACAGGGACTTGAAAGCGAAAGGGAAACCAGAGGAGCTCTCTCGACGCAGGACTCGGCTTGCTGAAGC
GCGCACGGCAAGAGGCGAGGGGCGGCGACTGGTGAGTACGCCAAAAATTTTGACTAGCGGAGGCTAGAAG
GAGAGAGATGGGTGCGAGAGCGTCAGTATTAAGCGGGGGAGAATTAGATCGCGATGGGAAAAAATTCGGT
TAAGGCCAGGGGGAAAGAAAAAATATAAATTAAAACATATAGTATGGGCAAGCAGGGAGCTAGAACGATT
CGCAGTTAATACTGGCCTGTTAGAAACATCAGAAGGCTGTAGACAAATACTGGGACAGCTACAACCATCC
CTTCAGACAGGATCAGAAGAACTTAGATCATTATATAATACAGTAGCAACCCTCTATTGTGTGCATCAAA
GGATAGAGATAAAAGACACCAAGGAAGCTTTAGACAAGATAGAGGAAGAGCAAAACAAAAGTAAGAAAAA
AGCACAGCAAGCAGCAGGATCTTCAGACCTGGAAATTCCCTACAATCCCCAAAGTCAAGGAGTAGTAGAA
TCTATGAATAAAGAATTAAAGAAAATTATAGGACAGGTAAGAGATCAGGCTGAACATCTTAAGACAGCAG
TACAAATGGCAGTATTCATCCACAATTTTAAAAGAAAAGGGGGGATTGGGGGGTACAGTGCAGGGGAAAG
AATAGTAGACATAATAGCAACAGACATACAAACTAAAGAATTACAAAAACAAATTACAAAAATTCAAAAT
TTTCGGGTTTATTACAGGGACAGCAGAAATCCACTTTGGAAAGGACCAGCAAAGCTCCTCTGGAAAGGTG
AAGGGGCAGTAGTAATACAAGATAATAGTGACATAAAAGTAGTGCCAAGAAGAAAAGCAAAGATCATTAG
GGATTATGGAAAACAGATGGCAGGTGATGATTGTGTGGCAAGTAGACAGGATGAGGATTAGAACATGGAA
AAGTTTAGTAAAACACCATAAGGAGGAGATATGAGGGACAATTGGAGAAGTGAATTATATAAATATAAAG
TAGTAAAAATTGAACCATTAGGAGTAGCACCCACCAAGGCAAAGAGAAGAGTGGTGCAGAGAGAAAAAAG
AGCAGTGGGAATAGGAGCTTTGTTCCTTGGGTTCTTGGGAGCAGCAGGAAGCACTATGGGCGCAGCGTCA
ATGACGCTGACGGTACAGGCCAGACAATTATTGTCTGGTATAGTGCAGCAGCAGAACAATTTGCTGAGGG
CTATTGAGGCGCAACAGCATCTGTTGCAACTCACAGTCTGGGGCATCAAGCAGCTCCAGGCAAGAATCCT
GGCTGTGGAAAGATACCTAAAGGATCAACAGCTCCTGGGGATTTGGGGTTGCTCTGGAAAACTCATTTGC
ACCACTGCTGTGCCTTGGAATGCTAGTTGGAGTAATAAATCTCTGGAACAGATTTGGAATCACACGACCT
GGATGGAGTGGGACAGAGAAATTAACAATTACACAAGCTTAATACACTCCTTAATTGAAGAATCGCAAAA
CCAGCAAGAAAAGAATGAACAAGAATTATTGGAATTAGATAAATGGGCAAGTTTGTGGAATTGGTTTAAC
ATAACAAATTGGCTGTGGTATATAAAATTATTCATAATGATAGTAGGAGGCTTGGTAGGTTTAAGAATAG
TTTTTGCTGTACTTTCTATAGTGAATAGAGTTAGGCAGGGATATTCACCATTATCGTTTCAGACCCACCT
CCCAACCCCGAGGGGACCGAGCTCAAGCTTCGAACGCGTGCTAGTTATTAATAGTAATCAATTACGGGGT
CATTAGTTCATAGCCCATATATGGAGTTCCGCGTTACATAACTTACGGTAAATGGCCCGCCTGGCTGACC
GCCCAACGACCCCCGCCCATTGACGTCAATAATGACGTATGTTCCCATAGTAACGCCAATAGGGACTTTC
CATTGACGTCAATGGGTGGAGTATTTACGGTAAACTGCCCACTTGGCAGTACATCAAGTGTATCATATGC
CAAGTACGCCCCCTATTGACGTCAATGACGGTAAATGGCCCGCCTGGCATTATGCCCAGTACATGACCTT
ATGGGACTTTCCTACTTGGCAGTACATCTACGTATTAGTCATCGCTATTACCATGGTGATGCGGTTTTGG
CAGTACATCAATGGGCGTGGATAGCGGTTTGACTCACGGGGATTTCCAAGTCTCCACCCCATTGACGTCA
ATGGGAGTTTGTTTTGGCACCAAAATCAACGGGACTTTCCAAAATGTCGTAACAACTCCGCCCCATTGAC
GCAAATGGGCGGTAGGCGTGTACGGTGGGAGGTCTATATAAGCAGAGCTCGTTTAGTGAACCGGGCTCGT
TTAGTGAACCGAATTCTGCAGTCGACGGTACCGCGGGCCCGGGATCCACCGGTCGCCACCATGGTGAGCA
AGGGCGAGGAGCTGTTCACCGGGGTGGTGCCCATCCTGGTCGAGCTGGACGGCGACGTAAACGGCCACAA
GTTCAGCGTGTCCGGCGAGGGCGAGGGCGATGCCACCTACGGCAAGCTGACCCTGAAGTTCATCTGCACC
ACCGGCAAGCTGCCCGTGCCCTGGCCCACCCTCGTGACCACCCTGACCTACGGCGTGCAGTGCTTCAGCC
GCTACCCCGACCACATGAAGCAGCACGACTTCTTCAAGTCCGCCATGCCCGAAGGCTACGTCCAGGAGCG
CACCATCTTCTTCAAGGACGACGGCAACTACAAGACCCGCGCCGAGGTGAAGTTCGAGGGCGACACCCTG
GTGAACCGCATCGAGCTGAAGGGCATCGACTTCAAGGAGGACGGCAACATCCTGGGGCACAAGCTGGAGT
ACAACTACAACAGCCACAACGTCTATATCATGGCCGACAAGCAGAAGAACGGCATCAAGGTGAACTTCAA
GATCCGCCACAACATCGAGGACGGCAGCGTGCAGCTCGCCGACCACTACCAGCAGAACACCCCCATCGGC
GACGGCCCCGTGCTGCTGCCCGACAACCACTACCTGAGCACCCAGTCCAAGCTGAGCAAAGACCCCAACG
AGAAGCGCGATCACATGGTCCTGCTGGAGTTCGTGACCGCCGCCGGGATCACTCTCGGCATGGACGAGCT
GTACAAGGGCGGAAGCGGAGGCTCCGGGGGAAGTGCGGCCGCTTCCCGGAAGCGCTTAAAGCAAAAGATC
AAGGTATTAAAAAAAAATGGAGTGATCCCCGAGCCTTCAAAACTGCCCTACATCAAGGCCGCTAATGAAA
ACCCTCACCACGATATCCGCAAGGGCCGTGCGAGCTGGAAATCTAACCGCTGGCCACAAGAGAACAAGGA
GACGCAAAAGGAGATGAAAAACAAAAACCGTAACTGGGAAAAACATCGTAAAGCCGATCGCCATCGCGAA
GTCGATGAAGATTTTCCGCGTGGTCCCAAGACCTATTCTTCCCCCGGTAGCTTTAAGACCCAAAAGCCAT
CGAAGCCCTTTCATCGCTCTTCGCATTATCATACAAGTCGTGAGGATAAAAGCCCTAAAGAAGGCAAACG
TGGAAAGCAAAAAAAAAAAGAACGTTGTTGGGAGGACGATGATAACGACAACTTATTCCTGATTAAGCAG
CGCAAAAAAAAGTCCTGAACCGGTTCTAGATAAGATTACGGTACCTTTAAGACCAATGACTTACAAGGCA
GCTGTAGATCTTAGCCACTTTTTAAAAGAAAAGGGGGGACTGGAAGGGCTAATTCACTCCCAAAGAAGAC
AAGATCTGCTTTTTGCCTGTACTGGGTCTCTCTGGTTAGACCAGAT
Features (pLannotate 1.2.2; 29 found; start..end, strand, type, name):
    146..201     +  polyA_signal   β-globin poly(A) signal: rabbit β-globin polyadenylation signal (Gil and Proudfoot, 1987)
    586..602     -  protein_bind   lac operator: The lac repressor binds to the lac operator to inhibit transcription in E. coli. This inhibition can be relieved by adding lactose or isopropyl-β-D-thiogalactopyranoside (IPTG). lac repressor encoded by lacI
    610..640     -  promoter       lac promoter: promoter for the E. coli lac operon
    655..676     -  protein_bind   CAP binding site: CAP binding activates transcription in the presence of cAMP. E. coli catabolite activator protein
    689..728     -  CDS            lacI (fragment): lac repressor; lacI; The lac repressor binds to the lac operator to inhibit transcription in E. coli. This inhibition can be relieved by adding lactose or isopropyl-β-D-thiogalactopyranoside (IPTG).
    735..757     +  promoter       SV40 promoter (fragment): SV40 enhancer and early promoter
    781..916     +  rep_origin     SV40 ori: SV40 origin of replication
    936..1070    +  polyA_signal   SV40 poly(A) signal: SV40 polyadenylation signal
   1072..1126    -  CDS            lacI (fragment): lac repressor; lacI; The lac repressor binds to the lac operator to inhibit transcription in E. coli. This inhibition can be relieved by adding lactose or isopropyl-β-D-thiogalactopyranoside (IPTG).
   1309..1897    -  rep_origin     ori: high-copy-number ColE1/pMB1/pBR322/pUC origin of replication
   2068..2928    -  CDS            AmpR: β-lactamase; bla; confers resistance to ampicillin, carbenicillin, and related antibiotics
   2929..3033    -  promoter       AmpR promoter: bla
   3064..3443    +  enhancer       CMV enhancer: human cytomegalovirus immediate early enhancer
   3445..3702    +  LTR            5' LTR (truncated): truncated 5' long terminal repeat (LTR) from HIV-1
   3749..3874    +  misc_feature   HIV-1 Ψ: packaging signal of human immunodeficiency virus type 1
   3858..4217    +  CDS            HIV-1 gag (fragment): gag protein from human immunodeficiency virus 1; gag
   4366..4483    +  misc_feature   cPPT/CTS: central polypurine tract and central termination sequence of HIV-1
   4626..4709    +  CDS            vif (fragment): VIF_HV1BR - Experimental evidence at protein level: Swiss-Prot protein existence level 1. Counteracts the innate antiviral activity of host APOBEC3F and APOBEC3G. Forms a complex with host APOBEC3F and APOBEC3G thus preventing the entry of these lethally hypermutating enzymes into progeny virions. Recruits an active E3 ubiquitin ligase complex composed of elongin BC, CUL5, and RBX2 to induce polyubiquitination of APOBEC3G and APOBEC3F. In turn, they are directed to the 26S proteasome for degradation. Vif interaction with APOBEC3G also blocks its cytidine deaminase activity in a proteasome-inde
   4843..5076    +  misc_feature   RRE: The Rev response element (RRE) of HIV-1 allows for Rev-dependent mRNA export from the nucleus to the cytoplasm.
   5453..5478    +  CDS            Rev (fragment): human immunodeficiency virus 1 (HIV-1) Rev protein; rev; enhances nuclear export of unspliced and incompletely spliced viral mRNAs
   5478..5494    +  misc_feature   MCS (fragment): multiple cloning site
   5562..5865    +  enhancer       CMV enhancer: human cytomegalovirus immediate early enhancer
   5866..6069    +  promoter       CMV promoter: human cytomegalovirus (CMV) immediate early promoter
   6085..6101    +  promoter       tight TRE promoter (fragment): Tet-responsive promoter PTight, consisting of seven tet operator sequences followed by the minimal CMV promoter
   6100..6137    +  misc_feature   MCS (fragment): multiple cloning site
   6151..6867    +  CDS            mEGFP: mEGFP is a basic (constitutively fluorescent) green fluorescent protein published in 2002, derived from Aequorea victoria. It has moderate acid sensitivity.
   6910..7365    +  CDS            ZCCHC7 (fragment): ZCHC7_HUMAN - Experimental evidence at protein level: Swiss-Prot protein existence level 1. From Homo sapiens (Human).
   7391..7459    +  CDS            nef (fragment): NEF_HV1Z2 - Experimental evidence at protein level: Swiss-Prot protein existence level 1. Extracellular Nef protein targets CD4(+) T-lymphocytes for apoptosis by interacting with CXCR4 surface receptors. From Human immunodeficiency virus type 1 group M subtype D (isolate Z2/CDC-Z34) (HIV-1).
   7461..60      +  LTR            3' LTR (ΔU3) (fragment) (across the origin): self-inactivating 3' long terminal repeat (LTR) from HIV-1
