[The description below was written by a language model from this plasmid's Addgene catalogue record and pLannotate feature annotations shown in this document.]
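Description:
CL20_mEGFP_FOidr_147 is a mammalian expression plasmid built on the CL20 backbone, which the feature table shows to be an HIV-1-derived, self-inactivating lentiviral transfer vector. It is maintained in E. coli through a high-copy ColE1/pUC-type origin and an ampicillin resistance gene (β-lactamase under its own promoter). The catalogue lists a recombination-stabilising growth strain, which is consistent with the repeated LTR sequences. The lentiviral portion begins with a CMV enhancer fused to a truncated 5' LTR, followed by the Ψ packaging signal with an adjoining gag fragment, the cPPT/CTS, and the Rev response element. It ends in a ΔU3 3' LTR that spans the plasmid's numbering origin, with a rabbit β-globin polyadenylation signal downstream. An SV40 origin and SV40 poly(A) signal sit in the backbone alongside remnants of lac regulatory sequences. No mammalian selection marker is annotated.

The payload is driven by an internal CMV enhancer/promoter and encodes monomeric EGFP fused to the N-terminus of FOidr_147, an unmutated human intrinsically disordered region. According to the depositor, this segment corresponds to residues 448–599 of the PAX5_ZCCHC7 fusion protein, and the annotation identifies it as a ZCCHC7-derived fragment, so this part of the fusion comes from the ZCCHC7 partner. The short hit to a tight TRE promoter most likely reflects the minimal CMV sequence shared with that element rather than tetracycline regulation. The construct allows the fluorescently tagged IDR to be expressed in mammalian cells, by transfection or potentially by lentiviral transduction. The associated study concerns protein condensate formation and RNA biology, which suggests its use for imaging the localisation and condensate-forming behaviour of this fusion-oncoprotein-derived region.
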