Addgene plasmid #244699: CL20_mEGFP_FOidr_147
Purpose: Express mEGFP-tagged intrinsically disordered protein (IDR), FOidr_147, derived from human fusion protein PAX5_ZCCHC7
Depositing lab: Richard Kriwacki. Depositing organization: St. Jude Children's Research Hospital. Publication: Proteome-wide computational analyses reveal links between protein condensate formation and RNA biology. Maiti S, Tripathi S, Baggett DW, Phillips AH, Park CG, Wang J, Wahiduzzaman, Freyaldenhoven WT, Kinger S, Pioso BJ, Bollinger JC, Somjee R, Lang B, Babu MM, Kriwacki RW. Sci Adv. 2025 Dec 5;11(49):eady1420. doi: 10.1126/sciadv.ady1420. Epub 2025 Dec 3. PubMed 41337585.
Backbone
  Vector backbone: CL20
  Vector type: Mammalian Expression
Growth in bacteria
  Bacterial resistance: Ampicillin, 100 μg/mL
  Growth temperature: 37°C
  Growth strain: NEB Stable
  Copy number: High Copy
Gene/Insert
  Gene/Insert name: FOidr_147
  Species: H. sapiens (human)
  Mutation: Unmutated
  Tag / fusion protein: monomeric EGFP (N terminal on insert)
  Cloning method: Restriction Enzyme; 5′ cloning site Unknown (unknown if destroyed)
Terms and licenses: Academic/Nonprofit Terms; Industry Terms: Not Available to Industry
Depositor comments: PAX5_ZCCHC7_448_599
How to cite: CL20_mEGFP_FOidr_147 was a gift from Richard Kriwacki (Addgene plasmid # 244699 ; http://n2t.net/addgene:244699 ; RRID:Addgene_244699)
